>Addgene plasmid #203459 | pAAV-CAG-jAspSnFR3-mRuby3 | addgene full sequence | sequence record 410599 | Addgene NGS Result
GGATCTTCCTAGAGCATGGCTACGTAGATAAGTAGCATGGCGGGTTAATCATTAACTACAAGGAACCCCT
AGTGATGGAGTTGGCCACTCCCTCTCTGCGCGCTCGCTCGCTCACTGAGGCCGGGCGACCAAAGGTCGCC
CGACGCCCGGGCTTTGCCCGGGCGGCCTCAGTGAGCGAGCGAGCGCGCAGCTGCATTAATGAATCGGCCA
ACGCGCGGGGAGAGGCGGTTTGCGTATTGGGCGCTCTTCCGCTTCCTCGCTCACTGACTCGCTGCGCTCG
GTCGTTCGGCTGCGGCGAGCGGTATCAGCTCACTCAAAGGCGGTAATACGGTTATCCACAGAATCAGGGG
ATAACGCAGGAAAGAACATGTGAGCAAAAGGCCAGCAAAAGGCCAGGAACCGTAAAAAGGCCGCGTTGCT
GGCGTTTTTCCATAGGCTCCGCCCCCCTGACGAGCATCACAAAAATCGACGCTCAAGTCAGAGGTGGCGA
AACCCGACAGGACTATAAAGATACCAGGCGTTTCCCCCTGGAAGCTCCCTCGTGCGCTCTCCTGTTCCGA
CCCTGCCGCTTACCGGATACCTGTCCGCCTTTCTCCCTTCGGGAAGCGTGGCGCTTTCTCATAGCTCACG
CTGTAGGTATCTCAGTTCGGTGTAGGTCGTTCGCTCCAAGCTGGGCTGTGTGCACGAACCCCCCGTTCAG
CCCGACCGCTGCGCCTTATCCGGTAACTATCGTCTTGAGTCCAACCCGGTAAGACACGACTTATCGCCAC
TGGCAGCAGCCACTGGTAACAGGATTAGCAGAGCGAGGTATGTAGGCGGTGCTACAGAGTTCTTGAAGTG
GTGGCCTAACTACGGCTACACTAGAAGAACAGTATTTGGTATCTGCGCTCTGCTGAAGCCAGTTACCTTC
GGAAAAAGAGTTGGTAGCTCTTGATCCGGCAAACAAACCACCGCTGGTAGCGGTGGTTTTTTTGTTTGCA
AGCAGCAGATTACGCGCAGAAAAAAAGGATCTCAAGAAGATCCTTTGATCTTTTCTACGGGGTCTGACGC
TCAGTGGAACGAAAACTCACGTTAAGGGATTTTGGTCATGAGATTATCAAAAAGGATCTTCACCTAGATC
CTTTTAAATTAAAAATGAAGTTTTAAATCAATCTAAAGTATATATGAGTAAACTTGGTCTGACAGTTACC
AATGCTTAATCAGTGAGGCACCTATCTCAGCGATCTGTCTATTTCGTTCATCCATAGTTGCCTGACTCCC
CGTCGTGTAGATAACTACGATACGGGAGGGCTTACCATCTGGCCCCAGTGCTGCAATGATACCGCGAGAC
CCACGCTCACCGGCTCCAGATTTATCAGCAATAAACCAGCCAGCCGGAAGGGCCGAGCGCAGAAGTGGTC
CTGCAACTTTATCCGCCTCCATCCAGTCTATTAATTGTTGCCGGGAAGCTAGAGTAAGTAGTTCGCCAGT
TAATAGTTTGCGCAACGTTGTTGCCATTGCTACAGGCATCGTGGTGTCACGCTCGTCGTTTGGTATGGCT
TCATTCAGCTCCGGTTCCCAACGATCAAGGCGAGTTACATGATCCCCCATGTTGTGCAAAAAAGCGGTTA
GCTCCTTCGGTCCTCCGATCGTTGTCAGAAGTAAGTTGGCCGCAGTGTTATCACTCATGGTTATGGCAGC
ACTGCATAATTCTCTTACTGTCATGCCATCCGTAAGATGCTTTTCTGTGACTGGTGAGTACTCAACCAAG
TCATTCTGAGAATAGTGTATGCGGCGACCGAGTTGCTCTTGCCCGGCGTCAATACGGGATAATACCGCGC
CACATAGCAGAACTTTAAAAGTGCTCATCATTGGAAAACGTTCTTCGGGGCGAAAACTCTCAAGGATCTT
ACCGCTGTTGAGATCCAGTTCGATGTAACCCACTCGTGCACCCAACTGATCTTCAGCATCTTTTACTTTC
ACCAGCGTTTCTGGGTGAGCAAAAACAGGAAGGCAAAATGCCGCAAAAAAGGGAATAAGGGCGACACGGA
AATGTTGAATACTCATACTCTTCCTTTTTCAATATTATTGAAGCATTTATCAGGGTTATTGTCTCATGAG
CGGATACATATTTGAATGTATTTAGAAAAATAAACAAATAGGGGTTCCGCGCACATTTCCCCGAAAAGTG
CCACCTAAATTGTAAGCGTTAATATTTTGTTAAAATTCGCGTTAAATTTTTGTTAAATCAGCTCATTTTT
TAACCAATAGGCCGAAATCGGCAAAATCCCTTATAAATCAAAAGAATAGACCGAGATAGGGT
[37 nt withheld, positions 2303-2339]
AAAGAACGTGGACTCCAACGTCAAAGG
[49 nt withheld, positions 2367-2415]
T
[91 nt withheld, positions 2417-2507]
G
[124 nt withheld, positions 2509-2632]
CCCATTCGCCATTCAGGCTGCGCAACTGTTGGGAAGGGCGATCGGTGCGGGCCTCTTCGCTATTACGCCA
GCTGCGCGCTCGCTCGCTCACTGAGGCCGCCCGGGCAAAGCCCGGGCGTCGGGCGACCTTTGGTCGCCCG
GCCTCAGTGAGCGAGCGAGCGCGCAGAGAGGGAGTGGCCAACTCCATCACTAGGGGTTCCTTGTAGTTAA
TGATTAACCCGCCATGCTACTTATCTACGTAGCCATGCTCTAGGAAGATCGTACCATTGACGTCAATAAT
GACGTATGTTCCCATAGTAACGCCAATAGGGACTTTCCATTGACGTCAATGGGTGGAGTATTTACGGTAA
ACTGCCCACTTGGCAGTACATCAAGTGTATCATATGCCAAGTACGCCCCCTATTGACGTCAATGACGGTA
AATGGCCCGCCTGGCATTATGCCCAGTACATGACCTTATGGGACTTTCCTACTTGGCAGTACATCTACGT
ATTAGTCATCGCTATTACCATGGTCGAGGTGAGCCCCACGTTCTGCTTCACTCTCCCCATCTCCCCCCCC
TCCCCACCCCCAATTTTGTATTTATTTATTTTTTAATTATTTTGTGCAGCGATGGGGGCGGGGGGGGGGG
GGGGGSGSGCGCSGGGGGGGGGGGGGGGGGGGGGGGGGGGGGGSGGGGSGAGGCGGAGAGGTGCGGCGGC
AGCCAATCAGAGCGGCGCGCTCCGAAAGTTTCCTTTTATGGCGAGGCGGCGGCGGCGGCGGCCCTATAAA
AAGCGAAGCGCGCGGCGGGCGGGAGTCGCTGCGCGCTGCCTTCGCCCCGTGCCCCGCTCCGCCGCCGCCT
CGCGCCGCCCGCCCCGGCTCTGACTGACCGCGTTACTCCCACAGGTGAGCGGGCGGGACGGCCCTTCTCC
TCCGGGCTGTAATTAGCGCTTGGTTTAATGACGGCTTGTTTCTTTTCTGTGGCTGCGTGAAAGCCTTGAG
GGGCTCCGGGAGGGCCCTTTGTGCGGGGGGAGCGGCTCGGGGCTGTCCGCGGGGGGACGGCTGCCTTCGG
GGGGGACGGGGCAGGGCGGGGTTCGGCTTCTGGCGTGTGACCGGCGGCTCTAGAGCCTCTGCTAACCATG
TTCATGCCTTCTTCTTTTTCCTACAGCTCCTGGGCAACGTGCTGGTTATTGTGCTGTCTCATCATTTTGG
CAAAGAATTGGATCCCGCCACCATGGGCAGATCTGCCGCAGGCAGCACGCTGGACAAAATCGCCAAAAAC
GGTGTGATTGTCGTCGGTCACCGTAAATCTGCCGTGCCTTTCTCTTATTACGACAGTCAGCACAAAGTGG
TGGGTTACTCGCAGGAATACTCCAACGCCATTGTTGAAGCAGTGAAAAAGAAACTCAACAAACCGGACTT
GCAGGTAAAACTGATTCCGATTACCCCACAAAACCGTATTCCACTGCTGCAAAACGGCACTTACGATTTT
GAATGTGGTTCTACCACCAACAACGTCGAACGCCAAAAACAGGCGGCTTTCTCTGACACTATTTTCGTGG
TCGGTACGCGCCTGTTGACCAAAAAGGGTGGCGATATCAAAGATTTTGCCAACCTGAAAGACAAAGCCGT
AGTCGTCACTTCCGGCACTACCTCTGAAGTTTTGCTCAACAAACTGAATGAAGAGCAAAAAATGAATATG
CGCATCATCAGCGCCAAAGATCACGGTGACTCTTTCCGCACCCTGGAAAGCGGTCGTGCCGTTGCCTTTA
TGATGGATGACGTGCTGCTGGCCGGTGAACGTGCGAAAGCGAAGAAACCAGACGACTGGGAAATCGTCGG
CAAGCCGCAGTCTCAGGAGGCCTACGGTTGTATGTTGCGTAAAGATGATCCGCAGTTCAAAAAGCTGATG
GATGACACCATCGCTCAGGTGCAGACCTCCGGTGAAGCGGAAAAATGGTTTGATAAGTGGTTCAAAAATC
CAATTCTGGTGAGCCACATCGTCTATATCACCGCCGACAAGCAGAAGAACGGCATCAAGGCGAACTTCAA
GATCCACCACAACGTGGAGGACGGCAGCGTGCAGCTCGCCGACCACTACCAGCAGAACACCCCCATCGGC
GACGGCCCCGTGCTGCTGCCCGACAACCACTACCTGAGCTATCAGTCCGTGCTGAGCAAAGACCCCAACG
AGAAGCGCGATCACATGGTCCTGCTGGAGTTCGTGACCGCCACCACGAACTCTCTCGGCATGGACGAGCT
GTACAAGGGCGGTACCGGAGGGAGCATGAGCAAGGGCGAGGAGCTGTTCACCGGGGTGGTGCCCATCCTG
GTCGAGCTGGACGGCGACGTAAACGGCCACAAGTTCAGCGTGCGCGGCGAGGGCGAGGGCGATGCCACCA
ACGGCAAGCTAACCCTGAAGCTCATCTGCACCACCGGCAAGCTGCCCGTGCCCTGGCCCACCCTCGTGAC
CACCCTGGGCTACGGCGTGCAGTGCTTCGCCCGCTACCCCGACCACATGAAGCAGCACGACTTCTTCAAG
TCCGCCATGCCCGAAGGCTACGTCCAGGAGCGCACCATCAGCTTCAAGGACGACGGAACCTACAAGACCC
GCGCCGAGGTGAAGTTAGAGGGCGACACCCTGGTGAACCGCATCGAGCTAAAGGGCATCGACTTCAAGGA
GGACGGCAACATCCTGGGGCACAAGCTGGAGTACAACTTTAACAACCCCCTGAACATGAATTTCGAACTG
TCAGACGAAATGAAAGCACTGTTCAAAGAACCGAATGACAAGGCACTGAAACTGCAGTCTACCGGCTCCG
GAAATGCTGTGGGCCAGGACACGCAGGAGCGTATGGTGTCTAAGGGCGAAGAGCTGATCAAGGAAAATAT
GCGTATGAAGGTGGTCATGGAAGGTTCGGTCAACGGCCACCAATTCAAATGCACAGGTGAAGGAGAAGGC
AGGCCGTACGAGGGAGTGCAAACCATGAGGATCAAAGTCATCGAGGGAGGACCCCTGCCATTTGCCTTTG
ACATTCTTGCCACGTCGTTCATGTATGGCAGCCGTACTTTTATCAAGTACCCGGCAGACATTCCTGATTT
CTTTAAACAGTCCTTTCCTGAGGGTTTTACTTGGGAAAGAGTTACGAGATACGAAGATGGTGGAGTCGTC
ACCGTCACGCAGGACACCAGCCTTGAGGATGGCGAACTCGTTTACAACGTCAAAGTCAGAGGGGTAAACT
TTCCCTCCAATGGTCCCGTGATGCAGAAGAAGACCAAGGGTTGGGAGCCTAATACAGAGATGATGTATCC
AGCAGATGGTGGTCTGAGGGGATACACTGATATTGCACTGAAAGTTGATGGTGGTGGCCATCTGCATTGC
AATTTCGTAACAACTTACAGGTCAAAAAAGACCGTCGGGAACATCAAGATGCCCGGTGTCCATGCCGTTG
ATCACCGCCTGGAAAGGATAGAGGAAAGTGACAATGAAACGTACGTAGTACAACGCGAAGTCGCAGTTGC
CAAGTACTCCAATCTTGGTGGTGGTATGGATGAACTTTATAAGTCCCATCACCATCACCACCATTAAGAA
TTCGAAGCTTATCGATAATCAACCTCTGGATTACAAAATTTGTGAAAGATTGACTGGTATTCTTAACTAT
GTTGCTCCTTTTACGCTATGTGGATACGCTGCTTTAATGCCTTTGTATCATGCTATTGCTTCCCGTATGG
CTTTCATTTTCTCCTCCTTGTATAAATCCTGGTTGCTGTCTCTTTATGAGGAGTTGTGGCCCGTTGTCAG
GCAACGTGGCGTGGTGTGCACTGTGTTTGCTGACGCAACCCCCACTGGTTGGGGCATTGCCACCACCTGT
CAGCTCCTTTCCGGGACTTTCGCTTTCCCCCTCCCTATTGCCACGGCGGAACTCATCGCCGCCTGCCTTG
CCCGCTGCTGGACAGGGGCTCGGCTGTTGGGCACTGACAATTCCGTGGTGTTGTCGGGGAAATCATCGTC
CTTTCCTTGGCTGCTCGCCTGTGTTGCCACCTGGATTCTGCGCGGGACGTCCTTCTGCTACGTCCCTTCG
GCCCTCAATCCAGCGGACCTTCCTTCCCGCGGCCTGCTGCCGGCTCTGCGGCCTCTTCCGCGTCTTCGCC
TTCGCCCTCAGACGAGTCGGATCTCCCTTTGGGCCGCCTCCCCGCATCGATACCGTCGACCCGGGCGGCC
GCTTCGAGCAGACATGATAAGATACATTGATGAGTTTGGACAAACCACAACTAGAATGCAGTGAAAAAAA
TGCTTTATTTGTGAAATTTGTGATGCTATTGCTTTATTTGTAACCATTATAAGCTGCAATAAACAAGTTA
ACAACAACAATTGCATTCATTTTATGTTTCAGGTTCAGGGGGAGATGTGGGAGGTTTTTTAAAGCAAGTA
AAACCTCTACAAATGTGGTAAAATCGATAA
Features (pLannotate 1.2.2; 20 found; start..end, strand, type, name):
     61..194     +  repeat_region  AAV2 ITR: inverted terminal repeat of adeno-associated virus serotype 2 inverted
    188..244     -  CDS            lacI (fragment): lac repressor; lacI; The lac repressor binds to the lac operator to inhibit transcription in E. coli. This inhibition can be relieved by adding lactose or isopropyl-β-D-thiogalactopyranoside (IPTG).
    427..1015    -  rep_origin     ori: high-copy-number ColE1/pMB1/pBR322/pUC origin of replication
   1186..2046    -  CDS            AmpR: β-lactamase; bla; confers resistance to ampicillin, carbenicillin, and related antibiotics
   2047..2151    -  promoter       AmpR promoter: bla
   2204..2632    -  rep_origin     f1 ori (sequence partly withheld): f1 bacteriophage origin of replication; arrow indicates direction of (+) strand synthesis
   2637..2706    -  CDS            lacZα (fragment): LacZα fragment of β-galactosidase; lacZ fragment
   2701..2833    -  repeat_region  AAV2 ITR (fragment): inverted terminal repeat of adeno-associated virus serotype 2 inverted
   2896..3144    +  enhancer       CMV enhancer (fragment): human cytomegalovirus immediate early enhancer
   3146..3423    +  promoter       chicken β-actin promoter: No description available
   3424..3559    +  intron         hybrid intron (fragment): hybrid between chicken β-actin (CBA) and minute virus of mice (MMV) introns (Gray et al., 2011)
   3648..3778    +  intron         chimeric intron (fragment): chimera between introns from chicken β-actin and rabbit β-globin
   3791..4597    +  CDS            gltI (fragment): GLTI_ECOLI - Also known as ybeJ, yzzK. Experimental evidence at protein level: Swiss-Prot protein existence level 1. Part of the ABC transporter complex GltIJKL involved in glutamate and aspartate uptake. Binds to both glutamate and aspartate. From Escherichia coli (strain K12).
   4613..5329    +  CDS            cEGFP: cEGFP is a basic (constitutively fluorescent) green fluorescent protein published in 2008, derived from Aequorea victoria.
   5342..5410    +  CDS            gltI (fragment): GLTI_ECOLI - Also known as ybeJ, yzzK. Experimental evidence at protein level: Swiss-Prot protein existence level 1. Part of the ABC transporter complex GltIJKL involved in glutamate and aspartate uptake. Binds to both glutamate and aspartate. From Escherichia coli (strain K12).
   5438..5461    +  CDS            PDGFRβ TM domain (fragment): transmembrane domain from platelet derived growth factor receptor beta
   5465..6175    +  CDS            mRuby3: mRuby3 is a basic (constitutively fluorescent) red fluorescent protein published in 2016, derived from Entacmaea quadricolor. It has low acid sensitivity.
   6219..6807    +  misc_feature   WPRE: woodchuck hepatitis virus posttranscriptional regulatory element
   6850..6971    -  polyA_signal   SV40 poly(A) signal: SV40 polyadenylation signal
   6994..7062    -  CDS            large T antigen (fragment): large T antigen from SV40 (simian virus 40)
