[The description below was written by a language model from this plasmid's Addgene catalogue record and pLannotate feature annotations shown in this document.]
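Description:
pAAV-CAG-jAspSnFR3-mRuby3 is a 7,072-nt adeno-associated virus transfer plasmid for mammalian expression of the genetically encoded aspartate biosensor jAspSnFR3 fused to the red fluorescent protein mRuby3. The catalogue purpose line and vector type mention "adenoviral", but the pAAV backbone and the two annotated AAV2 inverted terminal repeats show that it is an AAV vector. The ITRs flank the expression cassette and allow it to be packaged into recombinant AAV particles when rep/cap and helper functions are supplied in trans. The plasmid can also be transfected directly. In bacteria it replicates at high copy from a ColE1/pUC-type origin and is selected with ampicillin through the β-lactamase gene. An f1 origin is also present. The recorded growth strain is a recombination-deficient type commonly chosen to keep ITRs stable.

Between the ITRs, expression is driven by the CAG promoter, annotated here as a CMV enhancer fragment, the chicken β-actin promoter and chimeric intron sequences. The sensor reading frame consists of the E. coli periplasmic glutamate/aspartate-binding protein GltI interrupted by a GFP-derived domain. In sensors of this design, ligand binding changes the conformation of the binding protein and so alters green fluorescence. mRuby3 is fused at the C terminus and gives a constitutive red signal that can be used to normalise the green signal for expression level. The record also lists a C-terminal His-tag, which is not annotated in the feature table. A very short match to the PDGFRβ transmembrane domain lies between the sensor and mRuby3 and is probably linker sequence rather than a functional membrane anchor. A WPRE and an SV40 polyadenylation signal follow the coding sequence to enhance transcript stability and processing. According to the associated publication title, the sensor is used for dynamic aspartate measurements in living cells.
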