Addgene plasmid #203459: pAAV-CAG-jAspSnFR3-mRuby3
Purpose: jAspSnFR3-mRuby3 in adenoviral expression vector
Depositing lab: Lucas Sullivan. Depositing organization: Fred Hutchinson Cancer Center. Publication: An engineered biosensor enables dynamic aspartate measurements in living cells. Davidsen K, Marvin JS, Aggarwal A, Brown TA, Sullivan LB. eLife. 2024 Feb 23;12:RP90024. doi: 10.7554/eLife.90024. PubMed 38393319.
Backbone
  Vector backbone: pAAV
  Vector type: Mammalian Expression, Adenoviral, AAV
Growth in bacteria
  Bacterial resistance: Ampicillin, 100 μg/mL
  Growth temperature: 37°C
  Growth strain: NEB Stable
  Copy number: High Copy
Gene/Insert
  Gene/Insert name: jAspSnFR3
  Insert size (bp): 1557
  Promoter: CAG
  Tag / fusion protein: mRuby3 (C terminal on insert); His-tag (C terminal on insert)
  Cloning method: Unknown
  Sequencing primers: 5′ ggttcggcttctggcgtgtgacc
Terms and licenses: Academic/Nonprofit Terms; Industry Terms: Not Available to Industry
Depositor comments: Please visit https://doi.org/10.1101/2023.06.27.546775 for bioRxiv preprint.
How to cite: pAAV-CAG-jAspSnFR3-mRuby3 was a gift from Lucas Sullivan (Addgene plasmid # 203459 ; http://n2t.net/addgene:203459 ; RRID:Addgene_203459)
